>Addgene plasmid #41488 | TAL-2GA3 | depositor partial sequence | sequence record 55357 | TAL-2GA3 sequence 252 bps
GAATGCCCGGTTGCTCCCTGTCTTGTGTCAAGATCATGGACTGACCCCAGACCAGGTGGTCGCAATCGCC
TCTAACAAGGGGGGAAAGCAAGCCCTGGAAACCGTGCAAAGGTTGTTGCCCGTCCTTTGTCAAGACCACG
GCCTTACACCCGAGCAAGTCGTGGCCATTGCATCAAACATCGGTGGCAAACAGGCTCTTGAGACTGTTCA
GAGACTTCTCCCAGTTCTCTGCCAGGCACACGGGCTGCATTC
