>Addgene plasmid #41488 | TAL-2GA3 | addgene partial sequence | sequence record 55907 | M13_pUC_fwd
TCGAGCTCGGTACCTCGCGAATGCATCTAGATCCAAATGAATGCCCGGTTGCTCCCTGTCTTGTGTCAAG
ATCATGGACTGACCCCAGACCAGGTGGTCGCAATCGCCTCTAACAAGGGGGGAAAGCAAGCCCTGGAAAC
CGTGCAAAGGTTGTTGCCCGTCCTTTGTCAAGACCACGGCCTTACACCCGAGCAAGTCGTGGCCATTGCA
TCAAACATCGGTGGCAAACAGGCTCTTGAGACTGTTCAGAGACTTCTCCCAGTTCTCTGCCAGGCACACG
GGCTGCATTCCCAAATATCGGATCCCGGGCCCGTCGACTGCAGAGGCCTGCATGCAAGCTTGGCGTAATC
ATGGTCATAGCTGTTTCCTGTGTGAAATTGTTATCCGCTCACAATTCCACACAACATACGAGCCGGAAGC
ATAAAGTGTAAAGCCTGGGGTGCCTAATGAGTGAGCTAACTCACATTAATTGCGTTGCGCTCACTGCCCG
CTTTCCAGTCGGGAAACCTGTCGTGCCAGCTGCATTAATGAATCGGCCAACGCGCGGGGAGAGGCGGTTT
GCGTATTGGGCGCTCTTCCGCTTCCTCGCTCACTGACTCGCTGCGCTCGGTCGTTCGGCTGCGGCGAGCG
GTATCAGCTCACTCAAAGGCGGTAATACGGTTATCCACAGAATCAGGGGATAACGCAGGAAAGAACATGT
GAGCAAAAGGCCAGCAAAAGGCCAGGAACCGTAAAAAGGCCGCGTTGCTGGCGTTTTTCCATAGGCTCCG
CCCCCCTGACGAGCATCACAAAAATCGACGCTCAAGTCAGAGGTGGCGAAACCCGACAGGACTATAAAGA
TACCAGGCGTTTCCCCCTGGAAGCTCCCTCGTGCGCTCTCCTGTTCCGACCCTGCCGCTTACCGGATACC
TGTCCGCCTTTCTCCCTTCGG
