[The description below was written by a language model from this plasmid's Addgene catalogue record.]
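Description:
TAL-2GA3 is a small bacterial cloning plasmid that stores a synthetic building block for assembling transcription activator-like effector (TALE) genes. It is built on a custom backbone of about 2.96 kb, catalogued as a PCR cloning vector, and is maintained at high copy number in E. coli under ampicillin selection. The record does not name the origin of replication or list any other backbone features. The use of standard M13/pUC forward and reverse sequencing primers indicates that the insert sits between the conventional pUC-type primer sites. No feature table is available, so the detailed layout of the plasmid cannot be described here.

The insert, 2GA3, is a 252 bp synthetic fragment, and the cloning method used to place it in the backbone is not recorded. The plasmid comes from a library made for a ligation-independent cloning approach to high-throughput TALE gene assembly. In such a scheme, pre-made repeat modules carry defined single-stranded overhangs that let them anneal in a fixed order without ligase. The insert size fits a unit of two TALE repeats, since each repeat is roughly 100 bp. The name may therefore denote a two-repeat module recognising the bases G and A at a particular position in the array, but this reading is an inference from the name and size rather than something the record states. The fragment carries no promoter, tag or reporter according to the record. The plasmid serves as a source of one library module, to be combined with others into custom DNA-binding arrays for designer TALE nucleases or transcriptional effectors.
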