Addgene plasmid #41488: TAL-2GA3
Depositing lab: Veit Hornung. Depositing organization: Universitaetsklinikum Bonn. Publication: A ligation-independent cloning technique for high-throughput assembly of transcription activator-like effector genes. Schmid-Burgk JL, Schmidt T, Kaiser V, Honing K, Hornung V. Nat Biotechnol. 2012 Dec 16. doi: 10.1038/nbt.2460. PubMed 23242165.
Backbone
  Vector backbone: Custom backbone
  Backbone size w/o insert (bp): 2961
  Vector type: PCR Cloning Vector
Growth in bacteria
  Bacterial resistance: Ampicillin, 100 μg/mL
  Growth temperature: 37°C
  Growth strain: DH10B
  Copy number: High Copy
Gene/Insert
  Gene/Insert name: 2GA3
  Species: Synthetic
  Insert size (bp): 252
  Cloning method: Unknown
  Sequencing primers: 5′ M13_pUC_fwd; 3′ M13_pUC_rev
Terms and licenses: Academic/Nonprofit Terms; Industry Terms: Not Available to Industry
How to cite: TAL-2GA3 was a gift from Veit Hornung (Addgene plasmid # 41488 ; http://n2t.net/addgene:41488 ; RRID:Addgene_41488)
